>Addgene plasmid #134410 | S3_007_026_096 | depositor full sequence | sequence record 258368 | S3_007_026_096 sequence 7315 bps
GCGGCCGCCAATGCTAAATTCGAGTGAAACACAGGAAGATCAGAAAATCCTCATTTCATCCATATTAACA
ATAATTTCAAATGTTTATTTGCATTATTTGAAACTAGGCAAGACAAGCAACGAAACGTTTTTGAAAATTT
TGAGTATTTTCAATAAATTTGTAGAGGACTCAGATATTGAAAAAAAGCTACAGCAATTAATACTTGATAA
GAAGAGTATTGAGAAGGGCAACGGTTCATCATCTCATGGATCTGCACATGAACAAACACCAGAGTCAAAC
GACGTTGAAATTGAGGCTACTGCGCCAATTGATGACAATACAGACGATGATAACAAACCGAAGTTATCTG
ATGTAGAAAAGGATTAAAGATGCTAAGAGATAGTGATGATATTTCATAAATAATGTAATTCTATATATGT
TAATTACCTTTTTTGCGAGGCATATTTATGGTGAAGGATAAGTTTTGACCATCAAAGAAGGTTAATGTGG
CTGTGGTTTCAGGGTCCATAAAGCCCACATGGATAACATTACCCCTGAATTCGCATCTAGACTGAACTGG
CCGATAATTGCAGACGAACGCAGTTCGAGTTTATCATTATCAATACTGCCATTTCAAAGAATACGTAAAT
AATTAATAGTAGTGATTTTCCTAACTTTATTTAGTCAAAAAATTAGCCTTTTAATTCTGCTGTAACCCGT
ACATGCCCAAAATAGGGGGCGGGTTACACAGAATATATAACATCGTAGGTGTCTGGGTGAACAGTTTATT
CCTGGCATCCACTAAATATAATGGAGCCCGCTTTTTAAGCTGGCATCCAGAAAAAAAAAGAATCCCAGCA
CCAAAATATTGTTTTCTTCACCAACCATCAGTTCATAGGTCCATTCTCTTAGCGCAACTACAGAGAACAG
GGGCACAAACAGGCAAAAAACGGGCACAACCTCAATGGAGTGATGCAACCTGCCTGGAGTAAATGATGAC
ACAAGGCAATTGACCCACGCATGTATCTATCTCATTTTCTTACACCTTCTATTACCTTCTGCTCTCTCTG
ATTTGGAAAAAGCTGAAAAAAAAGGTTGAAACCAGTTCCCTGAAATTATTCCCCTACTTGACTAATAAGT
ATATAAAGACGGTAGGTATTGATTGTAATTCTGTAAATCTATTTCTTAAACTTCTTAAATTCTACTTTTA
TAGTTAGTCTTTTTTTTAGTTTTAAAACACCAAGAACTTAGTTTCGAATAAACACACATAAACAAACAAA
AGATCTATGCCAAAGAAGAAGAGAAAGGTTGGTTCTCGTTTCAACAAGCTCGACCTCAATCTTCTGGTCG
CCCTGGATGCACTGCTCACGGAGATGAGCATCAGCCGCGCCGCCGAAAAGATCCATCTGAGCCAGTCGGC
CATGAGCAATGCCCTGGCGCGGCTGCGCGAGTATTTCGATGATGAATTGCTGATCCAGGTGGGCCGGCGC
ATGGAGCCCACGCCGCGCGCCGAGGTGCTCAAGGATGCGGTGCATGATGTGCTGCGGCGTATCGATGGCT
CCATCGCGGCGCTGCCGGCCTTCGTGCCGGCCGAGTCCACGCGCGAGTTTCGCATCTCGGTTTCGGACTT
TACGCTCTCCGTCCTCATCCCCCGGGTGCTGGCGCGCGCGCACGCCGAGGGCAAGCACATCCGCTTTGCC
CTGATGCCGCAGGTGCAAGACCCGACCCGCTCGCTGGATCGGGCCGAGGTGGACCTGCTGGTCTTGCCGC
AGGAATTCTGCACGCCCGATCATCCTGCCGAAGAGGTCTTCCGCGAACGGCATGTCTGCGTGGTCTGGCG
CGACAGTGCGCTGGCGCAAGGCGAGCTGACGCTGGAACGCTACATGGCCTCAGGCCATGTGGTGATGGTG
CCGCCTGGGGCCAATGCGTCGTCGGTGGAGGCGTGGATGGCCAGGAAGCTGGGCTTTGCGCGCCGGGTGG
AAGTGACCAGCTTCAGCTTCGCTTCTGCGCTGGCGCTGGTACAGGGGACGGACCGCATCGCCACGGTGCA
TGCCCGGCTGGCGCAGCTGCTGGCTCCGCAATGGCCGGTGGTGATCAAGGAGAGTCCGCTGTCGCTGGGC
GAGATGCGGCAGATGATGCAGTGGCATCGCTACCGCAGCAATGATCCTGGCATCCAGTGGCTGCGTCGGG
TGTTTCTGGAGAGTGCGCAGGAGATGGATGCGGCGCTGCCAGGCATCTGCGGATCCGATCCAAAAAAGAA
GAGAAAGGTAGATCCAAAAAAGAAGAGAAAGGTATAACTCGAGTGGCATTGAATTGAATTGAAATCGATA
GATCAATTTTTTTCTTTTCTCTTTCCCCATCCTTTACGCTAAAATAATAGTTTATTTTATTTTTTGAATA
TTTTTTATTTATATACGTATATATAGACTATTATTTATCTTTTAATGATTATTAAGATTTTTATTAAAAA
AAAATTCGCTCCTCTTTTAATGCCTTTATGCAGTTTTTTTTTCCCATTCGATATTTCTATGTGCTGCCAA
ACCAGATGTCAACACAGCTACAACGAAGCTTCGTCTTTTCTTGAAGAAAAGAGGAAGCTCGCTAAATGGG
ATTCCACTTTCCGTTCCCTGCCAGCTGATGGAAAAAGGTTAGTGGAACGATGAAGAATAAAAAGAGAGAT
CCACTGAGGTGAAATTTCAGCTGACAGCGAGTTTCATGATCGTGATGAACAATGGTAACGAGTTGTGGCT
GTTGCCAGGGAGGGTGGTTCTCACCAAATCGCTACTTGGGTTTGAGATTGGTAAAATTGATTGTTTGGAT
GGCAATCATCTATGGAATGGATATTATATAACAAAGAAGAAATAATGAACTGATTCTCTTCCTCCTTCTT
GTCCTTTCTTAATTCTGTTGTAATTACCTTCCTTTGTAATTTTTTTTGTAATTATTCTTCTTAATAATCC
AAACAAACACACATATTACAATAAGATCTATGGTTTCAAAGGGCGAAGAAGACAATATGGCTATTATTAA
GGAATTCATGAGATTCAAGGTCCACATGGAAGGTTCTGTCAACGGTCACGAATTCGAAATTGAAGGTGAA
GGTGAAGGTAGACCATACGAAGGTACCCAAACCGCTAAGTTGAAGGTCACCAAGGGTGGTCCATTGCCAT
TCGCTTGGGATATTTTGTCTCCACAATTCATGTACGGTTCTAAGGCTTACGTCAAGCACCCAGCTGATAT
TCCAGATTACTTGAAGTTGTCTTTCCCAGAAGGTTTCAAGTGGGAAAGAGTCATGAACTTCGAAGATGGT
GGTGTCGTCACCGTCACCCAAGATTCTTCTTTGCAAGATGGTGAATTCATTTACAAGGTCAAGTTGAGAG
GTACCAACTTCCCATCTGATGGTCCAGTCATGCAAAAGAAGACCATGGGTTGGGAAGCTTCTTCTGAAAG
AATGTACCCAGAAGATGGTGCTTTGAAGGGTGAAATTAAGCAAAGATTGAAGTTGAAGGATGGTGGTCAC
TACGATGCTGAAGTCAAGACCACCTACAAGGCTAAGAAGCCAGTCCAATTGCCAGGTGCTTACAACGTCA
ACATTAAGTTGGATATTACCTCTCACAACGAAGATTACACCATTGTCGAACAATACGAAAGAGCTGAAGG
TAGACACTCTACCGGTGGTATGGATGAATTGTACAAGTAAATCCTAACTCGAGATAAAGCAATCTTGATG
AGGATAATGATTTTTTTTTGAATATACATAAATACTACCGTTTTTCTGCTAGATTTTGTGATGACGTAAA
TAAGTACATATTACTTTTTAAGCCAAGACAAGATTAAGCATTAACTTTACCCTTTTCTTTCTAAGTTTCA
ATATTAGTTATCACTGTTTAAAAGTTATGGCGAGAACGTCGGCGGTTAAAATATATTACCCTGAACGGCT
GAGCAGTTACAGAGATGTTACGAACCACTAGTGCACTGCAGTACACGGTTTCCTTGAAATTTTTTTGATT
CGGTAATCTCCGAACAGAAGGAAGAACGAAGGAAGGAGCACAGACTTAGATTGGTATATATACGCATATG
TAGTGTTGAAGAAACATGAAATTGCCCAGTATTCTTAACCCAACTGCACAGAACAAAAACGTGCAGGAAA
CGAAGATAAATCATGTCGAAAGCTACATATAAGGAACGTGCTGCTACTCATCCTAGTCCTGTTGCTGCCA
AGCTATTTAATATCATGCACGAAAAGCAAACAAACTTGTGTGCTTCATTGGATGTTCGTACCACCAAGGA
ATTACTGGAGTTAGTTGAAGCATTAGGTCCCAAAATTTGTTTACTAAAAACACATGTGGATATCTTGACT
GATTTTTCCATGGAGGGCACAGTTAAGCCGCTAAAGGCATTATCCGCCAAGTACAATTTTTTACTCTTCG
AGGACAGAAAATTTGCTGACATTGGTAATACAGTCAAATTGCAGTACTCTGCGGGTGTATACAGAATAGC
AGAATGGGCAGACATTACGAATGCACACGGTGTGGTGGGCCCAGGTATTGTTAGCGGTTTGAAGCAGGCG
GCAGAAGAAGTAACAAAGGAACCTAGAGGCCTTTTGATGTTAGCAGAATTGTCATGCAAGGGCTCCCTAT
CTACTGGAGAATATACTAAGGGTACTGTTGACATTGCGAAGAGCGACAAAGATTTTGTTATCGGCTTTAT
TGCTCAAAGAGACATGGGTGGAAGAGATGAAGGTTACGATTGGTTGATTATGACACCCGGTGTGGGTTTA
GATGACAAGGGAGATGCATTGGGTCAACAGTATAGAACCGTGGATGATGTGGTTTCTACAGGATCTGACA
TTATTATTGTTGGAAGAGGACTATTTGCAAAGGGAAGGGATGCTAAGGTAGAGGGTGAACGTTACAGAAA
AGCAGGCTGGGAAGCATATTTGAGAAGATGCGGCCAGCAAAACTAAAAAACTGTATTATAAGTAAATGCA
TGTATACTAAACTCACAAATTAGAGCTTCAATTTAATTATATCAGTTATTACCCGAGTAGAGCACTTGAA
TCCACTGCCCCGGGAATCTCGGTCGTAATGATTTCTATAATGACGAAAAAAAAAAAATTGGAAAGAAAAA
GCTTCATGGCCTTTATAAAAAGGAACTATCCAATACCTCGCCAGAACCAAGTAACAGTATTTTACGGGGC
ACAAATCAAGAACAATAAGACAGGACTGTAAAGATGGACGCATTGAACTCCAAAGAACAACAAGAGTTCC
AAAAAGTAGTGGAACAAAAGCAAATGAAGGATTTCATGCGTTTGTACTCTAATCTGGTAGAAAGATGTTT
CACAGACTGTGTCAATGACTTCACAACATCAAAGCTAACCAATAAGGAACAAACATGCATCATGAAGTGC
TCAGAAAAGTTCTTGAAGCATAGCGAACGTGTAGGGCAGCGTTTCCAAGAACAAAACGCTGCCTTGGGAC
AAGGCTTGGGCCGATAAGGTGTACTGGCGTATATATATCTAATTATGTATCTCTGGTGTAGCCCATTTTT
AGCATGTAAATATAAAGACCGAGCGGCCGCGTGTTACAACCAATTAACCAATTCTGATTAGAAAAACTCA
TCGAGCATCAAATGAAACTGCAATTTATTCATATCAGGATTATCAATACCATATTTTTGAAAAAGCCGTT
TCTGTAATGAAGGAGAAAACTCACCGAGGCAGTTCCATAGGATGGCAAGATCCTGGTATCGGTCTGCGAT
TCCGACTCGTCCAACATCAATACAACCTATTAATTTCCCCTCGTCAAAAATAAGGTTATCAAGTGAGAAA
TCACCATGAGTGACGACTGAATCCGGTGAGAATGGCAAAAGCTTATGCATTTCTTTCCAGACTTGTTCAA
CAGGCCAGCCATTACGCTCGTCATCAAAATCACTCGCATCAACCAAACCGTTATTCATTCGTGATTGCGC
CTGAGCGAGGCGAAATACGCGATCGCTGTTAAAAGGACAATTACAAACAGGAATCGAATGCAACCGGCGC
AGGAACACTGCCAGCGCATCAACAATATTTTCACCTGAATCAGGATATTCTTCTAATACCTGGAATGCTG
TTTTCCCGGGGATCGCAGTGGTGAGTAACCATGCATCATCAGGAGTACGGATAAAATGCTTGATGGTCGG
AAGAGGCATAAATTCCGTCAGCCAGTTTAGTCTGACCATCTCATCTGTAACATCATTGGCAACGCTACCT
TTGCCATGTTTCAGAAACAACTCTGGCGCATCGGGCTTCCCATACAATCGATAGATTGTCGCACCTGATT
GCCCGACATTATCGCGAGCCCATTTATACCCATATAAATCAGCATCCATGTTGGAATTTAATCGCGGCCT
GGAGCAAGACGTTTCCCGTTGAATATGGCTCATAACACCCCTTGTATTACTGTTTATGTAAGCAGACAGT
TTTATTGTTCATGATGATATATTTTTATCTTGTGCAATGTAACATCAGAGATTTTGAGACACAACGTGGC
TTTGTTGAATAAATCGAACTTTTGCTGAGTTGAAGGATCAGTCATGACCAAAATCCCTTAACGTGAGTTT
TCGTTCCACTGAGCGTCAGACCCCGTAGAAAAGATCAAAGGATCTTCTTGAGATCCTTTTTTTCTGCGCG
TAATCTGCTGCTTGCAAACAAAAAAACCACCGCTACCAGCGGTGGTTTGTTTGCCGGATCAAGAGCTACC
AACTCTTTTTCCGAAGGTAACTGGCTTCAGCAGAGCGCAGATACCAAATACTGTTCTTCTAGTGTAGCCG
TAGTTAGGCCACCACTTCAAGAACTCTGTAGCACCGCCTACATACCTCGCTCTGCTAATCCTGTTACCAG
TGGCTGCTGCCAGTGGCGATAAGTCGTGTCTTACCGGGTTGGACTCAAGACGATAGTTACCGGATAAGGC
GCAGCGGTCGGGCTGAACGGGGGGTTCGTGCACACAGCCCAGCTTGGAGCGAACGACCTACACCGAACTG
AGATACCTACAGCGTGAGCTATGAGAAAGCGCCACGCTTCCCGAAGGGAGAAAGGCGGACAGGTATCCGG
TAAGCGGCAGGGTCGGAACAGGAGAGCGCACGAGGGAGCTTCCAGGGGGAAACGCCTGGTATCTTTATAG
TCCTGTCGGGTTTCGCCACCTCTGACTTGAGCGTCGATTTTTGTGATGCTCGTCAGGGGGGCGGAGCCTA
TGGAAAAACGCCAGCAACGCGGCCTTTTTACGGTTCCTGGCCTTTTGCTGGCCTTTTGCTCACATGTTCT
TTCCTGCGTTATCCCCTGATTCTGTGGATAACCGT
Features (pLannotate 1.2.2; 11 found; start..end, strand, type, name):
      8..364     +  CDS            GEA2 (fragment): GEA2_YEAST - Experimental evidence at protein level: Swiss-Prot protein existence level 1. Activates the ARF proteins by exchanging bound GDP for free GTP. Plays a role in maintaining mitochondrial morphology (PubMed:25190516). From Saccharomyces cerevisiae (strain ATCC 204508 / S288c) (Baker's yeast).
    594..1260    +  promoter       GAP promoter: S. cerevisiae TDH3; promoter for glyceraldehyde-3-phosphate dehydrogenase
   2230..2250    +  CDS            SV40 NLS: nuclear localization signal of SV40 (simian virus 40) large T antigen
   2254..2274    +  CDS            SV40 NLS: nuclear localization signal of SV40 (simian virus 40) large T antigen
   2288..2512    +  terminator     PGK1 terminator (fragment): S. cerevisae PGK1; transcription terminator for 3-phosphoglycerate kinase gene
   2970..3677    +  CDS            mCherry: mCherry is a basic (constitutively fluorescent) red fluorescent protein published in 2004, derived from Discosoma sp.. It is reported to be a very rapidly-maturing monomer with low acid sensitivity.
   3966..4142    +  promoter       URA3 promoter (fragment): S. cerevisiae URA3
   4143..4946    +  CDS            URA3: orotidine-5'-phosphate decarboxylase, required for uracil biosynthesis; S. cerevisiae URA3; yeast auxotrophic marker, counterselectable with 5-fluoroorotic acid (5-FOA)
   5214..5474    +  CDS            TIM9: TIM9_YEAST - Experimental evidence at protein level: Swiss-Prot protein existence level 1. Mitochondrial intermembrane chaperone that participates in the import and insertion of multi-pass transmembrane proteins into the mitochondrial inner membrane. Also required for the transfer of beta- barrel precursors from the TOM complex to the sorting and assembly machinery (SAM complex) of the outer membrane. Acts as a chaperone-like protein that protects the hydrophobic precursors from aggregation and guide them through the mitochondrial intermembrane space. Compared to TIM10, it may have a strong st
   5588..6403    -  CDS            KanR: aminoglycoside phosphotransferase; aph(3')-Ia; confers resistance to kanamycin in bacteria or G418 (Geneticin®) in eukaryotes
   6628..7216    +  rep_origin     ori: high-copy-number ColE1/pMB1/pBR322/pUC origin of replication
