>Addgene plasmid #134410 | S3_007_026_096 | addgene full sequence | sequence record 266872 | Addgene NGS Result
CGCCACGGTGCATGCCCGGCTGGCGCAGCTGCTGGCTCCGCAATGGCCGGTGGTGATCAAGGAGAGTCCG
CTGTCGCTGGGCGAGATGCGGCAGATGATGCAGTGGCATCGCTACCGCAGCAATGATCCTGGCATCCAGT
GGCTGCGTCGGGTGTTTCTGGAGAGTGCGCAGGAGATGGATGCGGCGCTGCCAGGCATCTGCGGATCCTG
AGACCAGGCTGCCAGGCATCTGCGGATCCGATCCAAAAAAGAAGAGAAAGGTAGATCCAAAAAAGAAGAG
AAAGGTATAACTCGAGTGGCATTGAATTGAATTGAAATCGATAGATCAATTTTTTTCTTTTCTCTTTCCC
CATCCTTTACGCTAAAATAATAGTTTATTTTATTTTTTGAATATTTTTTATTTATATACGTATATATAGA
CTATTATTTATCTTTTAATGATTATTAAGATTTTTATTAAAAAAAAATTCGCTCCTCTTTTAATGCCTTT
ATGCAGTTTTTTTTTCCCATTCGATATTTCTATGTGCTGCCAAACCAGATGTCAACACAGCTACAACGAA
GCTTCGTCTTTTCTTGAAGAAAAGAGGAAGCTCGCTAAATGGGATTCCACTTTCCGTTCCCTGCCAGCTG
ATGGAAAAAGGTTAGTGGAACGATGAAGAATAAAAAGAGAGATCCACTGAGGTGAAATTTCAGCTGACAG
CGAGTTTCATGATCGTGATGAACAATGGTAACGAGTTGTGGCTGTTGCCAGGGAGGGTGGTTCTCACCAA
ATCGCTACTTGGGTTTGAGATTGGTAAAATTGATTGTTTGGATGGCAATCATCTATGGAATGGATATTAT
ATAACAAAGAAGAAATAATGAACTGATTCTCTTCCTCCTTCTTGTCCTTTCTTAATTCTGTTGTAATTAC
CTTCCTTTGTAATTTTTTTTGTAATTATTCTTCTTAATAATCCAAACAAACACACATATTACAATAAGAT
CTATGGTTTCAAAGGGCGAAGAAGACAATATGGCTATTATTAAGGAATTCATGAGATTCAAGGTCCACAT
GGAAGGTTCTGTCAACGGTCACGAATTCGAAATTGAAGGTGAAGGTGAAGGTAGACCATACGAAGGTACC
CAAACCGCTAAGTTGAAGGTCACCAAGGGTGGTCCATTGCCATTCGCTTGGGATATTTTGTCTCCACAAT
TCATGTACGGTTCTAAGGCTTACGTCAAGCACCCAGCTGATATTCCAGATTACTTGAAGTTGTCTTTCCC
AGAAGGTTTCAAGTGGGAAAGAGTCATGAACTTCGAAGATGGTGGTGTCGTCACCGTCACCCAAGATTCT
TCTTTGCAAGATGGTGAATTCATTTACAAGGTCAAGTTGAGAGGTACCAACTTCCCATCTGATGGTCCAG
TCATGCAAAAGAAGACCATGGGTTGGGAAGCTTCTTCTGAAAGAATGTACCCAGAAGATGGTGCTTTGAA
GGGTGAAATTAAGCAAAGATTGAAGTTGAAGGATGGTGGTCACTACGATGCTGAAGTCAAGACCACCTAC
AAGGCTAAGAAGCCAGTCCAATTGCCAGGTGCTTACAACGTCAACATTAAGTTGGATATTACCTCTCACA
ACGAAGATTACACCATTGTCGAACAATACGAAAGAGCTGAAGGTAGACACTCTACCGGTGGTATGGATGA
ATTGTACAAGTAAATCCTAACTCGAGATAAAGCAATCTTGATGAGGATAATGATTTTTTTTTGAATATAC
ATAAATACTACCGTTTTTCTGCTAGATTTTGTGATGACGTAAATAAGTACATATTACTTTTTAAGCCAAG
ACAAGATTAAGCATTAACTTTACCCTTTTCTTTCTAAGTTTCAATATTAGTTATCACTGTTTAAAAGTTA
TGGCGAGAACGTCGGCGGTTAAAATATATTACCCTGAACGGCTGAGCAGTTACAGAGATGTTACGAACCA
CTAGTGCACTGCAGTACACGGTTTCCTTGAAATTTTTTTGATTCGGTAATCTCCGAACAGAAGGAAGAAC
GAAGGAAGGAGCACAGACTTAGATTGGTATATATACGCATATGTAGTGTTGAAGAAACATGAAATTGCCC
AGTATTCTTAACCCAACTGCACAGAACAAAAACGTGCAGGAAACGAAGATAAATCATGTCGAAAGCTACA
TATAAGGAACGTGCTGCTACTCATCCTAGTCCTGTTGCTGCCAAGCTATTTAATATCATGCACGAAAAGC
AAACAAACTTGTGTGCTTCATTGGATGTTCGTACCACCAAGGAATTACTGGAGTTAGTTGAAGCATTAGG
TCCCAAAATTTGTTTACTAAAAACACATGTGGATATCTTGACTGATTTTTCCATGGAGGGCACAGTTAAG
CCGCTAAAGGCATTATCCGCCAAGTACAATTTTTTACTCTTCGAGGACAGAAAATTTGCTGACATTGGTA
ATACAGTCAAATTGCAGTACTCTGCGGGTGTATACAGAATAGCAGAATGGGCAGACATTACGAATGCACA
CGGTGTGGTGGGCCCAGGTATTGTTAGCGGTTTGAAGCAGGCGGCAGAAGAAGTAACAAAGGAACCTAGA
GGCCTTTTGATGTTAGCAGAATTGTCATGCAAGGGCTCCCTATCTACTGGAGAATATACTAAGGGTACTG
TTGACATTGCGAAGAGCGACAAAGATTTTGTTATCGGCTTTATTGCTCAAAGAGACATGGGTGGAAGAGA
TGAAGGTTACGATTGGTTGATTATGACACCCGGTGTGGGTTTAGATGACAAGGGAGATGCATTGGGTCAA
CAGTATAGAACCGTGGATGATGTGGTTTCTACAGGATCTGACATTATTATTGTTGGAAGAGGACTATTTG
CAAAGGGAAGGGATGCTAAGGTAGAGGGTGAACGTTACAGAAAAGCAGGCTGGGAAGCATATTTGAGAAG
ATGCGGCCAGCAAAACTAAAAAACTGTATTATAAGTAAATGCATGTATACTAAACTCACAAATTAGAGCT
TCAATTTAATTATATCAGTTATTACCCGAGTAGAGCACTTGAATCCACTGCCCCGGGAATCTCGGTCGTA
ATGATTTCTATAATGACGAAAAAAAAAAAATTGGAAAGAAAAAGCTTCATGGCCTTTATAAAAAGGAACT
ATCCAATACCTCGCCAGAACCAAGTAACAGTATTTTACGGGGCACAAATCAAGAACAATAAGACAGGACT
GTAAAGATGGACGCATTGAACTCCAAAGAACAACAAGAGTTCCAAAAAGTAGTGGAACAAAAGCAAATGA
AGGATTTCATGCGTTTGTACTCTAATCTGGTAGAAAGATGTTTCACAGACTGTGTCAATGACTTCACAAC
ATCAAAGCTAACCAATAAGGAACAAACATGCATCATGAAGTGCTCAGAAAAGTTCTTGAAGCATAGCGAA
CGTGTAGGGCAGCGTTTCCAAGAACAAAACGCTGCCTTGGGACAAGGCTTGGGCCGATAAGGTGTACTGG
CGTATATATATCTAATTATGTATCTCTGGTGTAGCCCATTTTTAGCATGTAAATATAAAGACCGAGCGGC
CGCGTGTTACAACCAATTAACCAATTCTGATTAGAAAAACTCATCGAGCATCAAATGAAACTGCAATTTA
TTCATATCAGGATTATCAATACCATATTTTTGAAAAAGCCGTTTCTGTAATGAAGGAGAAAACTCACCGA
GGCAGTTCCATAGGATGGCAAGATCCTGGTATCGGTCTGCGATTCCGACTCGTCCAACATCAATACAACC
TATTAATTTCCCCTCGTCAAAAATAAGGTTATCAAGTGAGAAATCACCATGAGTGACGACTGAATCCGGT
GAGAATGGCAAAAGCTTATGCATTTCTTTCCAGACTTGTTCAACAGGCCAGCCATTACGCTCGTCATCAA
AATCACTCGCATCAACCAAACCGTTATTCATTCGTGATTGCGCCTGAGCGAGGCGAAATACGCGATCGCT
GTTAAAAGGACAATTACAAACAGGAATCGAATGCAACCGGCGCAGGAACACTGCCAGCGCATCAACAATA
TTTTCACCTGAATCAGGATATTCTTCTAATACCTGGAATGCTGTTTTCCCGGGGATCGCAGTGGTGAGTA
ACCATGCATCATCAGGAGTACGGATAAAATGCTTGATGGTCGGAAGAGGCATAAATTCCGTCAGCCAGTT
TAGTCTGACCATCTCATCTGTAACATCATTGGCAACGCTACCTTTGCCATGTTTCAGAAACAACTCTGGC
GCATCGGGCTTCCCATACAATCGATAGATTGTCGCACCTGATTGCCCGACATTATCGCGAGCCCATTTAT
ACCCATATAAATCAGCATCCATGTTGGAATTTAATCGCGGCCTGGAGCAAGACGTTTCCCGTTGAATATG
GCTCATAACACCCCTTGTATTACTGTTTATGTAAGCAGACAGTTTTATTGTTCATGATGATATATTTTTA
TCTTGTGCAATGTAACATCAGAGATTTTGAGACACAACGTGGCTTTGTTGAATAAATCGAACTTTTGCTG
AGTTGAAGGATCAGTCATGACCAAAATCCCTTAACGTGAGTTTTCGTTCCACTGAGCGTCAGACCCCGTA
GAAAAGATCAAAGGATCTTCTTGAGATCCTTTTTTTCTGCGCGTAATCTGCTGCTTGCAAACAAAAAAAC
CACCGCTACCAGCGGTGGTTTGTTTGCCGGATCAAGAGCTACCAACTCTTTTTCCGAAGGTAACTGGCTT
CAGCAGAGCGCAGATACCAAATACTGTTCTTCTAGTGTAGCCGTAGTTAGGCCACCACTTCAAGAACTCT
GTAGCACCGCCTACATACCTCGCTCTGCTAATCCTGTTACCAGTGGCTGCTGCCAGTGGCGATAAGTCGT
GTCTTACCGGGTTGGACTCAAGACGATAGTTACCGGATAAGGCGCAGCGGTCGGGCTGAACGGGGGGTTC
GTGCACACAGCCCAGCTTGGAGCGAACGACCTACACCGAACTGAGATACCTACAGCGTGAGCTATGAGAA
AGCGCCACGCTTCCCGAAGGGAGAAAGGCGGACAGGTATCCGGTAAGCGGCAGGGTCGGAACAGGAGAGC
GCACGAGGGAGCTTCCAGGGGGAAACGCCTGGTATCTTTATAGTCCTGTCGGGTTTCGCCACCTCTGACT
TGAGCGTCGATTTTTGTGATGCTCGTCAGGGGGGCGGAGCCTATGGAAAAACGCCAGCAACGCGGCCTTT
TTACGGTTCCTGGCCTTTTGCTGGCCTTTTGCTCACATGTTCTTTCCTGCGTTATCCCCTGATTCTGTGG
ATAACCGTGCGGCCGCCAATGCTAAATTCGAGTGAAACACAGGAAGATCAGAAAATCCTCATTTCATCCA
TATTAACAATAATTTCAAATGTTTATTTGCATTATTTGAAACTAGGCAAGACAAGCAACGAAACGTTTTT
GAAAATTTTGAGTATTTTCAATAAATTTGTAGAGGACTCAGATATTGAAAAAAAGCTACAGCAATTAATA
CTTGATAAGAAGAGTATTGAGAAGGGCAACGGTTCATCATCTCATGGATCTGCACATGAACAAACACCAG
AGTCAAACGACGTTGAAATTGAGGCTACTGCGCCAATTGATGACAATACAGACGATGATAACAAACCGAA
GTTATCTGATGTAGAAAAGGATTAAAGATGCTAAGAGATAGTGATGATATTTCATAAATAATGTAATTCT
ATATATGTTAATTACCTTTTTTGCGAGGCATATTTATGGTGAAGGATAAGTTTTGACCATCAAAGAAGGT
TAATGTGGCTGTGGTTTCAGGGTCCATAAAGCCCACATGGATAACATTACCCCTGAATTCGCATCTAGAC
TGAACTGGCCGATAATTGCAGACGAACGCAGTTCGAGTTTATCATTATCAATACTGCCATTTCAAAGAAT
ACGTAAATAATTAATAGTAGTGATTTTCCTAACTTTATTTAGTCAAAAAATTAGCCTTTTAATTCTGCTG
TAACCCGTACATGCCCAAAATAGGGGGCGGGTTACACAGAATATATAACATCGTAGGTGTCTGGGTGAAC
AGTTTATTCCTGGCATCCACTAAATATAATGGAGCCCGCTTTTTAAGCTGGCATCCAGAAAAAAAAAGAA
TCCCAGCACCAAAATATTGTTTTCTTCACCAACCATCAGTTCATAGGTCCATTCTCTTAGCGCAACTACA
GAGAACAGGGGCACAAACAGGCAAAAAACGGGCACAACCTCAATGGAGTGATGCAACCTGCCTGGAGTAA
ATGATGACACAAGGCAATTGACCCACGCATGTATCTATCTCATTTTCTTACACCTTCTATTACCTTCTGC
TCTCTCTGATTTGGAAAAAGCTGAAAAAAAAGGTTGAAACCAGTTCCCTGAAATTATTCCCCTACTTGAC
TAATAAGTATATAAAGACGGTAGGTATTGATTGTAATTCTGTAAATCTATTTCTTAAACTTCTTAAATTC
TACTTTTATAGTTAGTCTTTTTTTTAGTTTTAAAACACCAAGAACTTAGTTTCGAATAAACACACATAAA
CAAACAAAAGATCTATGCCAAAGAAGAAGAGAAAGGTTGGTTCTCGTTTCAACAAGCTCGACCTCAATCT
TCTGGTCGCCCTGGATGCACTGCTCACGGAGATGAGCATCAGCCGCGCCGCCGAAAAGATCCATCTGAGC
CAGTCGGCCATGAGCAATGCCCTGGCGCGGCTGCGCGAGTATTTCGATGATGAATTGCTGATCCAGGTGG
GCCGGCGCATGGAGCCCACGCCGCGCGCCGAGGTGCTCAAGGATGCGGTGCATGATGTGCTGCGGCGTAT
CGATGGCTCCATCGCGGCGCTGCCGGCCTTCGTGCCGGCCGAGTCCACGCGCGAGTTTCGCATCTCGGTT
TCGGACTTTACGCTCTCCGTCCTCATCCCCCGGGTGCTGGCGCGCGCGCACGCCGAGGGCAAGCACATCC
GCTTTGCCCTGATGCCGCAGGTGCAAGACCCGACCCGCTCGCTGGATCGGGCCGAGGTGGACCTGCTGGT
CTTGCCGCAGGAATTCTGCACGCCCGATCATCCTGCCGAAGAGGTCTTCCGCGAACGGCATGTCTGCGTG
GTCTGGCGCGACAGTGCGCTGGCGCAAGGCGAGCTGACGCTGGAACGCTACATGGCCTCAGGCCATGTGG
TGATGGTGCCGCCTGGGGCCAATGCGTCGTCGGTGGAGGCGTGGATGGCCAGGAAGCTGGGCTTTGCGCG
CCGGGTGGAAGTGACCAGCTTCAGCTTCGCTTCTGCGCTGGCGCTGGTACAGGGGACGGACCGCAT
Features (pLannotate 1.2.2; 11 found; start..end, strand, type, name):
    243..263     +  CDS            SV40 NLS: nuclear localization signal of SV40 (simian virus 40) large T antigen
    267..287     +  CDS            SV40 NLS: nuclear localization signal of SV40 (simian virus 40) large T antigen
    301..525     +  terminator     PGK1 terminator (fragment): S. cerevisae PGK1; transcription terminator for 3-phosphoglycerate kinase gene
    983..1690    +  CDS            mCherry: mCherry is a basic (constitutively fluorescent) red fluorescent protein published in 2004, derived from Discosoma sp.. It is reported to be a very rapidly-maturing monomer with low acid sensitivity.
   1979..2155    +  promoter       URA3 promoter (fragment): S. cerevisiae URA3
   2156..2959    +  CDS            URA3: orotidine-5'-phosphate decarboxylase, required for uracil biosynthesis; S. cerevisiae URA3; yeast auxotrophic marker, counterselectable with 5-fluoroorotic acid (5-FOA)
   3227..3487    +  CDS            TIM9: TIM9_YEAST - Experimental evidence at protein level: Swiss-Prot protein existence level 1. Mitochondrial intermembrane chaperone that participates in the import and insertion of multi-pass transmembrane proteins into the mitochondrial inner membrane. Also required for the transfer of beta- barrel precursors from the TOM complex to the sorting and assembly machinery (SAM complex) of the outer membrane. Acts as a chaperone-like protein that protects the hydrophobic precursors from aggregation and guide them through the mitochondrial intermembrane space. Compared to TIM10, it may have a strong st
   3601..4416    -  CDS            KanR: aminoglycoside phosphotransferase; aph(3')-Ia; confers resistance to kanamycin in bacteria or G418 (Geneticin®) in eukaryotes
   4641..5229    +  rep_origin     ori: high-copy-number ColE1/pMB1/pBR322/pUC origin of replication
   5336..5692    +  CDS            GEA2 (fragment): GEA2_YEAST - Experimental evidence at protein level: Swiss-Prot protein existence level 1. Activates the ARF proteins by exchanging bound GDP for free GTP. Plays a role in maintaining mitochondrial morphology (PubMed:25190516). From Saccharomyces cerevisiae (strain ATCC 204508 / S288c) (Baker's yeast).
   5922..6588    +  promoter       GAP promoter: S. cerevisiae TDH3; promoter for glyceraldehyde-3-phosphate dehydrogenase
