[The description below was written by a language model from this plasmid's Addgene catalogue record and pLannotate feature annotations shown in this document.]
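Description:
S3_007_026_096 is a yeast expression plasmid built on the pYTK096 backbone and carrying a two-gene naringenin biosensor for Saccharomyces cerevisiae. It is propagated in E. coli through a high-copy ColE1/pUC-type origin with kanamycin selection (KanR, aph(3')-Ia), and selected in yeast with the URA3 auxotrophic marker, which is also counterselectable with 5-FOA. No yeast replication origin (2μ or CEN/ARS) is annotated. Instead, the table shows GEA2 and TIM9 coding fragments on either side of the cassette-plus-URA3 region. These look like chromosomal sequence neighbouring the URA3 locus and would fit homology arms for genomic integration, although the record does not state the delivery mode.

The first transcription unit uses the strong constitutive TDH3 (GAP) promoter to express FdeR, a bacterial naringenin-responsive transcriptional regulator, designed with nuclear localization signals at both ends (two tandem SV40 NLS copies are annotated at the 3' end), followed by the PGK1 terminator. The second unit places mCherry under a GPM1 promoter modified with the fdeO operator, the FdeR binding site, and ends with the TDH1 terminator, so red fluorescence is meant to report FdeR activity in response to naringenin. FdeR, the GPM1-fdeO promoter and the TDH1 terminator are not picked up by the automated annotation and are known only from the catalogue fields. The depositor notes a small insertion 3' of the FdeR insert that leaves the C-terminal NLS unfused to the ORF. The repository-sequenced record (7,346 nt) is slightly longer than the depositor sequence (7,315 nt), and both show the same features. The associated work used such sensors to screen modular naringenin biosynthetic pathway libraries in yeast.
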