Addgene plasmid #134410: S3_007_026_096
Purpose: pYTK096-pTDH3_ NLS_FdeR-N_2NLS _tPGK1-pGPM1-fdeO_mcherry_tTDH1
Depositing lab: Mattheos Koffas. Depositing organization: Rensselaer Polytechnic Institute. Publication: Design and Characterization of Biosensors for the Screening of Modular Assembled Naringenin Biosynthetic Library in Saccharomyces cerevisiae. Wang R, Cress BF, Yang Z, Hordines JC 3rd, Zhao S, Jung GY, Wang Z, Koffas MAG. ACS Synth Biol. 2019 Sep 20;8(9):2121-2130. doi: 10.1021/acssynbio.9b00212. Epub 2019 Aug 28. PubMed 31433622.
Backbone
  Vector backbone: pYTK096
  Vector type: Yeast Expression
  Selectable markers: URA3
Growth in bacteria
  Bacterial resistance: Kanamycin, 50 μg/mL
  Growth temperature: 37°C
  Growth strain: DH5alpha
  Copy number: Unknown
Gene/Insert 1
  Gene/Insert name: mCherry
  Insert size (bp): 711
  Mutation: none
  Promoter: pGPM1
  Tag / fusion protein: none
  Cloning method: Unknown
  Sequencing primers: 5′ CTGAACTGGCCGATAATTGCAGACG; 3′ GGTTCGTAACATCTCTGTAACTGCT
Gene/Insert 2
  Gene/Insert name: NLS_FdeR-N_2xNLS
  Insert size (bp): 948
  Mutation: none
  Promoter: pTDH3
  Tag / fusion protein: none
  Cloning method: Unknown
  Sequencing primers: 5′ CTGAACTGGCCGATAATTGCAGACG; 3′ GGTTCGTAACATCTCTGTAACTGCT
Terms and licenses: Academic/Nonprofit Terms; Industry Terms: Not Available to Industry
Depositor comments: The plasmid contains a small insertion 3' of the insert that results in the C-terminal NLS being unfused to the ORF.
How to cite: S3_007_026_096 was a gift from Mattheos Koffas (Addgene plasmid # 134410 ; http://n2t.net/addgene:134410 ; RRID:Addgene_134410)
